Addgene plasmid #26717: pLKO.1-blast-cfTuba_1
Depositing lab: Keith Mostov. Depositing organization: University of California, San Francisco (UCSF). Publication: A molecular network for de novo generation of the apical surface and lumen. Bryant DM, Datta A, Rodriguez-Fraticelli AE, Peranen J, Martin-Belmonte F, Mostov KE. Nat Cell Biol. 2010 Nov;12(11):1035-45. doi: 10.1038/ncb2106. Epub 2010 Oct 3. PubMed 20890297.
Backbone
  Vector backbone: pLKO.1-blast
  Backbone size w/o insert (bp): 7000
  Vector type: Mammalian Expression, Lentiviral, RNAi
  Selectable markers: Blasticidin
Growth in bacteria
  Bacterial resistance: Ampicillin, 100 μg/mL
  Growth temperature: 37°C
  Growth strain: Stbl3
  Copy number: High Copy
Gene/Insert
  Gene/Insert name: dog Tuba RNAi (alt names: DNMBP1; Tuba)
  gRNA/shRNA sequence: GGAAATATGCAGATGGTGA
  Species: C. familiaris (dog RNAi)
  Mutation: Dog Tuba RNAi
  Entrez Gene: DNMBP (a.k.a. ARHGEF36, CTRCT48, TUBA)
  Cloning method: Restriction Enzyme; 5′ cloning site AgeI (destroyed during cloning); 3′ cloning site EcoRI (destroyed during cloning)
  Sequencing primers: 5′ LKO.1 5'
Terms and licenses: Academic/Nonprofit Terms; Industry Terms: Not Available to Industry
Depositor comments: RNAi to dog Tuba, but also matches multiple species, including human. RNAi target sequence is: 5'-GGAAATATGCAGATGGTGA-3'.
How to cite: pLKO.1-blast-cfTuba_1 was a gift from Keith Mostov (Addgene plasmid # 26717 ; http://n2t.net/addgene:26717 ; RRID:Addgene_26717)
