[The description below was written by a language model from this plasmid's Addgene catalogue record.]
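Description:
pLKO.1-blast-cfTuba_1 is a lentiviral RNAi plasmid built on the pLKO.1-blast backbone (about 7 kb without insert), a variant of the widely used pLKO.1 shRNA vector in which the mammalian selection marker confers blasticidin resistance. It is propagated in bacteria as a high-copy plasmid under ampicillin selection, with a recombination-deficient strain (Stbl3) recorded as the host, which is a common choice for keeping lentiviral repeat sequences stable. No feature table is provided, so the individual backbone elements are not itemised. pLKO.1-type vectors generally carry lentiviral LTRs and a packaging signal for production of replication-incompetent virus, and they typically drive the hairpin from a U6 RNA polymerase III promoter, but the record itself does not state the promoter.

The insert is a short hairpin RNA directed against canine (C. familiaris) Tuba, also known as DNMBP or ARHGEF36, a dynamin-binding protein. The hairpin oligonucleotides were cloned between the AgeI and EcoRI sites, both of which were destroyed in the process. The depositor notes that the target sequence, although designed against the dog transcript, also matches Tuba in several other species, including human, so knockdown may not be restricted to canine cells.

The plasmid is intended for stable depletion of Tuba. It can be transfected directly or packaged into lentiviral particles for transduction, with blasticidin then used to select cells carrying the hairpin cassette. The associated publication concerns the molecular network behind de novo formation of the apical surface and lumen in epithelial cells, which is consistent with loss-of-function studies in dog-derived epithelial models.
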