>Addgene plasmid #26717 | pLKO.1-blast-cfTuba_1 | depositor partial sequence | sequence record 12638 | Author sequence
GGAAATATGCAGATGGTGA
