>Addgene plasmid #26717 | pLKO.1-blast-cfTuba_1 | addgene partial sequence | sequence record 32958 | 26717 with hU6-F
GGCTGTTAGAGAGATAATTGGAATTAATTTGACTGTAAACACAAAGATATTAGTACAAAATACGTGACGT
AGAAAGTAATAATTTCTTGGGTAGTTTGCAGTTTTAAAATTATGTTTTAAAATGGACTATCATATGCTTA
CCGTAACTTGAAAGTATTTCGATTTCTTGGCTTTATATATCTTGTGGAAAGGACGAAACACCGGGGAAAT
ATGCAGATGGTGACTCGAGTCACCATCTGCATATTTCCTTTTTGAATTCTCGACCTCGAGACAAATGGCA
GTATTCATCCACAATTTTAAAAGAAAAGGGGGGATTGGGGGGTACAGTGCAGGGGAAAGAATAGTAGACA
TAATAGCAACAGACATACAAACTAAAGAATTACAAAAACAAATTACAAAAATTCAAAATTTTCGGGTTTA
TTACAGGGACAGCAGAGATCCACTTTGGCCGCGGCTCGAGGGGGTTGGGGTTGCGCCTTTTCCAAGGCAG
CCCTGGGTTTGCGCAGGGACGCGGCTGCTCTGGGCGTGGTTCCGGGAAACGCAGCGGCGCCGACCCTGGG
TCTCGCACATTCTTCACGTCCGTTCGCAGCGTCACCCGGATCTTCGCCGCTACCCTTGTGGGCCCCCCGG
CGACGCTTCCTGCTCCGCCCCTAAGTCGGGAAGGTTCCTTGCGGTTCGCGGCGTGCCGGACGTGACAAAC
GGAAGCCGCACGTCTCACTAGTACCCTCGCAGACGGACAGCGCCAGGGAGCAATGGCAGCGCGCCGACCG
CGATGGGCTGTGGCCAATAG
